>Addgene plasmid #43175 | I-TCCA | depositor partial sequence | sequence record 58440 | I-TCCA sequence 424 bps
CGTCTCCTGACCCCAGAGCAGGTCGTGGCCATTGCCTCGAATGGAGGGGGCAAACAGGCGTTGGAAACCG
TACAACGATTGCTGCCGGTGCTGTGCCAAGCGCACGGACTCACCCCAGAGCAGGTCGTGGCGATCGCAAG
CCACGACGGAGGAAAGCAAGCCTTGGAAACAGTACAGAGGCTGTTGCCTGTGCTGTGCCAAGCGCACGGC
CTCACCCCAGAGCAGGTCGTGGCGATCGCAAGCCACGACGGAGGAAAGCAAGCCTTGGAAACAGTACAGA
GGCTGTTGCCTGTGCTGTGCCAAGCGCACGGATTAACCCCAGAGCAGGTCGTGGCAATCGCCTCCAACAT
TGGCGGGAAACAGGCACTCGAGACTGTCCAGCGCCTGCTTCCCGTGCTGTGCCAAGCGCACGGCTTAAGA
GACG
