>Addgene plasmid #43175 | I-TCCA | addgene partial sequence | sequence record 61960 | M13-F20 5'-TGTAAAACGACGGCCAGT-3'
GCGAATTGGGCCCTCTAGATGCATGCTCGAGCGGCCGCCAGTGTGATGGATATCTGCAGAATTCGCCCTT
ATATAGATGCCGTCCTAGCGCGTCTCCTGACCCCAGAGCAGGTCGTGGCCATTGCCTCGAATGGAGGGGG
CAAACAGGCGTTGGAAACCGTACAACGATTGCTGCCGGTGCTGTGCCAAGCGCACGGACTCACCCCAGAG
CAGGTCGTGGCGATCGCAAGCCACGACGGAGGAAAGCAAGCCTTGGAAACAGTACAGAGGCTGTTGCCTG
TGCTGTGCCAAGCGCACGGCCTCACCCCAGAGCAGGTCGTGGCGATCGCAAGCCACGACGGAGGAAAGCA
AGCCTTGGAAACAGTACAGAGGCTGTTGCCTGTGCTGTGCCAAGCGCACGGATTAACCCCAGAGCAGGTC
GTGGCAATCGCCTCCAACATTGGCGGGAAACAGGCACTCGAGACTGTCCAGCGCCTGCTTCCCGTGCTGT
GCCAAGCGCACGGCTTAAGAGACGTGGGCACAGGAAAGATACTTAAGGGCGAATTCCAGCACACTGGCGG
CCGTTACTAGTGGATCCGAGCTCGGTACCAAGCTTGATGCATAGCTTGAGTATTCTATAGTGTCACCTAA
ATAGCTTGGCGTAATCATGGTCATAGCTGTTTCCTGTGTGAAATTGTTATCCGCTCACAATTCCACACAA
CATACGAGCCGGAAGCATAAAGTGTAAAGCCTGGGGTGCCTAATGAGTGAGCTAACTCACATTAATTGCG
TTGCGCTCACTGCCCGCTTTCCAGTCGGGAAACCTGTCGTGCCAGCTGCATTAATGAATCGGCCAACGCG
CGGGGAGAGGCGGTTTGCGTATTGGGCGCTCTTCCGCTTCCTCGCTCACTGACTCGCTGCGCTCGGTCGT
TCGGCTGCGGC
