[The description below was written by a language model from this plasmid's Addgene catalogue record.]
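Description:
I-TCCA is a bacterial cloning plasmid built on the commercial pCRII-TOPO backbone (about 4 kb without insert), carrying a 424 bp synthetic insert introduced by TOPO cloning. It is maintained at high copy in E. coli and is selectable with both ampicillin and kanamycin, consistent with the dual resistance markers that this backbone carries. The insert lies between the T7 and M13-reverse priming sites of the vector, which are the sites listed for sequence verification. No feature table is provided, so the exact arrangement of elements within the plasmid cannot be detailed beyond what is standard for the backbone.

The record identifies the insert only by its name and as synthetic, and it does not describe its contents explicitly. The plasmid was deposited alongside a publication describing a TALEN genome-editing system for generating human stem cell-based disease models. In that context, the name, a position-like prefix followed by four bases, together with the insert length, suggests a pre-assembled block of TAL effector repeats recognising the four-nucleotide sequence TCCA, intended as one module in a library from which full-length TALEN DNA-binding arrays are assembled. This interpretation is an inference from the name and associated work rather than something stated in the catalogue fields. The plasmid has no mammalian expression elements listed and is categorised purely as a cloning vector, so its role is that of a storage and source plasmid for the synthetic fragment rather than a construct for direct delivery into cells.
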