Addgene plasmid #43175: I-TCCA
Depositing lab: Chad Cowan & Kiran Musunuru. Depositing organization: Harvard University. Publication: A TALEN Genome-Editing System for Generating Human Stem Cell-Based Disease Models. Ding Q, Lee YK, Schaefer EA, Peters DT, Veres A, Kim K, Kuperwasser N, Motola DL, Meissner TB, Hendriks WT, Trevisan M, Gupta RM, Moisan A, Banks E, Friesen M, Schinzel RT, Xia F, Tang A, Xia Y, Figueroa E, Wann A, Ahfeldt T, Daheron L, Zhang F, Rubin LL, Peng LF, Chung RT, Musunuru K, Cowan CA. Cell Stem Cell. 2012 Dec 12. pii: S1934-5909(12)00645-5. doi: 10.1016/j.stem.2012.11.011. PubMed 23246482.
Backbone
  Vector backbone: pCRII-TOPO
  Backbone manufacturer: Invitrogen
  Backbone size w/o insert (bp): 3973
  Vector type: Bacterial Cloning
Growth in bacteria
  Bacterial resistance: Ampicillin and Kanamycin, 100 & 50 μg/mL
  Growth temperature: 37°C
  Growth strain: Top10
  Copy number: High Copy
Gene/Insert
  Gene/Insert name: I-TCCA
  Species: Synthetic
  Insert size (bp): 424
  Cloning method: TOPO Cloning
  Sequencing primers: 5′ T7; 3′ M13-rev
Terms and licenses: Academic/Nonprofit Terms; Industry Terms: Not Available to Industry
How to cite: I-TCCA was a gift from Chad Cowan & Kiran Musunuru (Addgene plasmid # 43175 ; http://n2t.net/addgene:43175 ; RRID:Addgene_43175)
